>Addgene plasmid #74644 | pIM35 | depositor full sequence | sequence record 142655 | pIM35 sequence 6245 bps
TCGCGCGTTTCGGTGATGACGGTGAAAACCTCTGACACATGCAGCTCCCGGAGACGGTCACAGCTTGTCT
GTAAGCGGATGCCGGGAGCAGACAAGCCCGTCAGGGCGCGTCAGCGGGTGTTGGCGGGTGTCGGGGCTGG
CTTAACTATGCGGCATCAGAGCAGATTGTACTGAGAGTGCACCATACCACAGCTTTTCAATTCAATTCAT
CATTTTTTTTTTATTCTTTTTTTTGATTTCGGTTTCTTTGAAATTTTTTTGATTCGGTAATCTCCGAACA
GAAGGAAGAACGAAGGAAGGAGCACAGACTTAGATTGGTATATATACGCATATGTAGTGTTGAAGAAACA
TGAAATTGCCCAGTATTCTTAACCCAACTGCACAGAACAAAAACCTGCAGGAAACGAAGATAAATCATGT
CGAAAGCTACATATAAGGAACGTGCTGCTACTCATCCTAGTCCTGTTGCTGCCAAGCTATTTAATATCAT
GCACGAAAAGCAAACAAACTTGTGTGCTTCATTGGATGTTCGTACCACCAAGGAATTACTGGAGTTAGTT
GAAGCATTAGGTCCCAAAATTTGTTTACTAAAAACACATGTGGATATCTTGACTGATTTTTCCATGGAGG
GCACAGTTAAGCCGCTAAAGGCATTATCCGCCAAGTACAATTTTTTACTCTTCGAAGACAGAAAATTTGC
TGACATTGGTAATACAGTCAAATTGCAGTACTCTGCGGGTGTATACAGAATAGCAGAATGGGCAGACATT
ACGAATGCACACGGTGTGGTGGGCCCAGGTATTGTTAGCGGTTTGAAGCAGGCGGCAGAAGAAGTAACAA
AGGAACCTAGAGGCCTTTTGATGTTAGCAGAATTGTCATGCAAGGGCTCCCTATCTACTGGAGAATATAC
TAAGGGTACTGTTGACATTGCGAAGAGCGACAAAGATTTTGTTATCGGCTTTATTGCTCAAAGAGACATG
GGTGGAAGAGATGAAGGTTACGATTGGTTGATTATGACACCCGGTGTGGGTTTAGATGACAAGGGAGACG
CATTGGGTCAACAGTATAGAACCGTGGATGATGTGGTCTCTACAGGATCTGACATTATTATTGTTGGAAG
AGGACTATTTGCAAAGGGAAGGGATGCTAAGGTAGAGGGTGAACGTTACAGAAAAGCAGGCTGGGAAGCA
TATTTGAGAAGATGCGGCCAGCAAAACTAAAAAACTGTATTATAAGTAAATGCATGTATACTAAACTCAC
AAATTAGAGCTTCAATTTAATTATATCAGTTATTACCCTATGCGGTGTGAAATACCGCACAGATGCGTAA
GGAGAAAATACCGCATCAGGAAATTGTAAACGTTAATATTTTGTTAAAATTCGCGTTAAATTTTTGTTAA
ATCAGCTCATTTTTTAACCAATAGGCCGAAATCGGCAAAATCCCTTATAAATCAAAAGAATAGACCGAGA
TAGGGT
[37 nt withheld, positions 1477-1513]
AAAGAACGTGGACTCCAACGTCAAAGG
[49 nt withheld, positions 1541-1589]
T
[91 nt withheld, positions 1591-1681]
G
[124 nt withheld, positions 1683-1806]
CGCGCCATTCGCCATTCAGGCTGCGCAACTGTTGGGAAGGGCGATCGGTGCGGGCCTCTTCGCTATTACG
CCAGCTGGCGAAAGGGGGATGTGCTGCAAGGCGATTAAGTTGGGTAACGCCAGGGTTTTCCCAGTCACGA
CGTTGTAAAACGACGGCCAGTGAGCGCGCGTAATACGACTCACTATAGGGCGAATTGGGTACCGGCCGCA
AATTAAAGCCTTCGAGCGTCCCAAAACCTTCTCAAGCAAGGTTTTCAGTATAATGTTACATGCGTACACG
CGTCTGTACAGAAAAAAAAGAAAAATTTGAAATATAAATAACGTTCTTAATACTAACATAACTATAAAAA
AATAAATAGGGACCTAGACTTCAGGTTGTCTAACTCCTTCCTTTTCGGTTAGAGCGGATGTGGGGGGAGG
GCGTGAATGTAAGCGTGACATAACTAATTACATGACTCGACCAGTTTTACTTATACAATTCGTCCATACC
GTTCAACTTATGACCTAACTTGGAAGGCAAATCGCAGTATCTTGCAACAGCGACTTCGTGTTGTTCAACA
TATGTTTCCTTGTCTGCTTCTTTAATTCTTTCCAATCTATGATCGACGTAGTATACACCAGGCATCTTCA
AGTTTTTAGCTGGCTTTTTAGATCTGTAAGTGGTCTTGAAATTGCAAATTAAGTGACCACCACCAACTAA
TTTCAATGCCATGTCAGTTCGACCTTCTAAACCACCATCGGCAGGATACAACATTTCGGTGTTTGCTTCC
CAACCCAAAGTTTTCTTTTGCATTACAGGACCGTTACTTGGGAAGTTTACACCTCTGATCTTAACGTTAT
AGATTAAACAACCGTCTTGCAAGGATGTATCTTGTGTGGCAGTCAAAACACCACCGTCTTCATATGTAGT
GACTCTTTCCCAAGTGAAACCTTCAGGGAATGATTGCTTAAAGAAATCTGGTATACCTTGAGTATGATTG
ATGAAGGTTCTTGAACCGTACATAAAAGATGTAGCTAAGATATCGAAGGCAAAAGGCAATGGACCACCTT
CTACAACTTTAATTCTCATGGTTTGTGTACCTTCATATGGTTTACCTTCACCTTCAGAGGTACACTTAAA
ATGGTGGTTATTTACAGTACCTTCCATATACAACTTCATGTGCATGTTTTCCTTAATCAATTCTTCACCC
TTAGATACCATGTCGACGGTATCGATAAGCTTGATATCGAATTCCTGCAGCCCGGGGGATCCACTAGTTC
TAGAGTATGGATGGGGGTAATAGAATTGTATCTATGTATCTGACGACCCTGTATTACACGAAGGAAATAG
TAGATGAAAAGACAAGAGAGCAAGAAAAAGGAAAAACTTCCTTTCTAACAGACGCTTTACTTAACCTTAT
ATATATCTTATTTTTTTCATCGAGCGTGTTCAATTGGACAAGGTGCCACCTTTTCGACACTTCGGTTATT
ATGTTACACAGTTTTCATGAGGATGGCGCCTTGACTAACTTAATTAGTCATTTGCCAACCACCACAGTTC
CCCAATATCGACAGCTTCACGTGCCATTTGCCATTTTGCGATCATGTGACCTCAAGAGAAAAAGCAAAAA
ATAATGAGAGCTAAGGGATTCGAACCCTTGCATCCGGAGCTCCAGCTTTTGTTCCCTTTAGTGAGGGTTA
ATTGCGCGCTTGGCGTAATCATGGTCATAGCTGTTTCCTGTGTGAAATTGTTATCCGCTCACAATTCCAC
ACAACATAGGAGCCGGAAGCATAAAGTGTAAAGCCTGGGGTGCCTAATGAGTGAGGTAACTCACATTAAT
TGCGTTGCGCTCACTGCCCGCTTTCCAGTCGGGAAACCTGTCGTGCCAGCTGCATTAATGAATCGGCCAA
CGCGCGGGGAGAGGCGGTTTGCGTATTGGGCGCTCTTCCGCTTCCTCGCTCACTGACTCGCTGCGCTCGG
TCGTTCGGCTGCGGCGAGCGGTATCAGCTCACTCAAAGGCGGTAATACGGTTATCCACAGAATCAGGGGA
TAACGCAGGAAAGAACATGTGAGCAAAAGGCCAGCAAAAGGCCAGGAACCGTAAAAAGGCCGCGTTGCTG
GCGTTTTTCCATAGGCTCCGCCCCCCTGACGAGCATCACAAAAATCGACGCTCAAGTCAGAGGTGGCGAA
ACCCGACAGGACTATAAAGATACCAGGCGTTTCCCCCTGGAAGCTCCCTCGTGCGCTCTCCTGTTCCGAC
CCTGCCGCTTACCGGATACCTGTCCGCCTTTCTCCCTTCGGGAAGCGTGGCGCTTTCTCATAGCTCACGC
TGTAGGTATCTCAGTTCGGTGTAGGTCGTTCGCTCCAAGCTGGGCTGTGTGCACGAACCCCCCGTTCAGC
CCGACCGCTGCGCCTTATCCGGTAACTATCGTCTTGAGTCCAACCCGGTAAGACACGACTTATCGCCACT
GGCAGCAGCCACTGGTAACAGGATTAGCAGAGCGAGGTATGTAGGCGGTGCTACAGAGTTCTTGAAGTGG
TGGCCTAACTACGGCTACACTAGAAGGACAGTATTTGGTATCTGCGCTCTGCTGAAGCCAGTTACCTTCG
GAAAAAGAGTTGGTAGCTCTTGATCCGGCAAACAAACCACCGCTGGTAGCGGTGGTTTTTTTGTTTGCAA
GCAGCAGATTACGCGCAGAAAAAAAGGATCTCAAGAAGATCCTTTGATCTTTTCTACGGGGTCTGACGCT
CAGTGGAACGAAAACTCACGTTAAGGGATTTTGGTCATGAGATTATCAAAAAGGATCTTCACCTAGATCC
TTTTAAATTAAAAATGAAGTTTTAAATCAATCTAAAGTATATATGAGTAAACTTGGTCTGACAGTTACCA
ATGCTTAATCAGTGAGGCACCTATCTCAGCGATCTGTCTATTTCGTTCATCCATAGTTGCCTGACTCCCC
GTCGTGTAGATAACTACGATACGGGAGGGCTTACCATCTGGCCCCAGTGCTGCAATGATACCGCGAGACC
CACGCTCACCGGCTCCAGATTTATCAGCAATAAACCAGCCAGCCGGAAGGGCCGAGCGCAGAAGTGGTCC
TGCAACTTTATCCGCCTCCATCCAGTCTATTAATTGTTGCCGGGAAGCTAGAGTAAGTAGTTCGCCAGTT
AATAGTTTGCGCAACGTTGTTGCCATTGCTACAGGCATCGTGGTGTCACGCTCGTCGTTTGGTATGGCTT
CATTCAGCTCCGGTTCCCAACGATCAAGGCGAGTTACATGATCCCCCATGTTGTGCAAAAAAGCGGTTAG
CTCCTTCGGTCCTCCGATCGTTGTCAGAAGTAAGTTGGCCGCAGTGTTATCACTCATGGTTATGGCAGCA
CTGCATAATTCTCTTACTGTCATGCCATCCGTAAGATGCTTTTCTGTGACTGGTGAGTACTCAACCAAGT
CATTCTGAGAATAGTGTATGCGGCGACCGAGTTGCTCTTGCCCGGCGTCAATACGGGATAATACCGCGCC
ACATAGCAGAACTTTAAAAGTGCTCATCATTGGAAAACGTTCTTCGGGGCGAAAACTCTCAAGGATCTTA
CCGCTGTTGAGATCCAGTTCGATGTAACCCACTCGTGCACCCAACTGATCTTCAGCATCTTTTACTTTCA
CCAGCGTTTCTGGGTGAGCAAAAACAGGAAGGCAAAATGCCGCAAAAAAGGGAATAAGGGCGACACGGAA
ATGTTGAATACTCATACTCTTCCTTTTTCAATATTATTGAAGCATTTATCAGGGTTATTGTCTCATGAGC
GGATACATATTTGAATGTATTTAGAAAAATAAACAAATAGGGGTTCCGCGCACATTTCCCCGAAAAGTGC
CACCTGGGTCCTTTTCATCACGTGCTATAAAAATAATTATAATTTAAATTTTTTAATATAAATATATAAA
TTAAAAATAGAAAGTAAAAAAAGAAATTAAAGAAAAAATAGTTTTTGTTTTCCGAAGATGTAAAAGACTC
TAGGGGGATCGCCAACAAATACTACCTTTTATCTTGCTCTTCCTGCTCTCAGGTATTAATGCCGAATTGT
TTCATCTTGTCTGTGTAGAAGACCACACACGAAAATCCTGTGATTTTACATTTTACTTATCGTTAATCGA
ATGTATATCTATTTAATCTGCTTTTCTTGTCTAATAAATATATATGTAAAGTACGCTTTTTGTTGAAATT
TTTTAAACCTTTGTTTATTTTTTTTTCTTCATTCCGTAACTCTTCTACCTTCTTTATTTACTTTCTAAAA
TCCAAATACAAAACATAAAAATAAATAAACACAGAGTAAATTCCCAAATTATTCCATCATTAAAAGATAC
GAGGCGCGTGTAAGTTACAGGCAAGCGATCCGTCCTAAGAAACCATTATTATCATGACATTAACCTATAA
AAATAGGCGTATCACGAGGCCCTTTCGTC
Features (pLannotate 1.2.2; 21 found; start..end, strand, type, name):
    137..186     +  misc_feature   bom (fragment): basis of mobility region from pBR322
    201..416     +  promoter       URA3 promoter: S. cerevisiae URA3
    417..1220    +  CDS            URA3: orotidine-5'-phosphate decarboxylase, required for uracil biosynthesis; S. cerevisiae URA3; yeast auxotrophic marker, counterselectable with 5-fluoroorotic acid (5-FOA)
   1299..1350    +  misc_feature   bom (fragment): basis of mobility region from pBR322
   1351..1806    -  rep_origin     f1 ori (sequence partly withheld): f1 bacteriophage origin of replication; arrow indicates direction of (+) strand synthesis
   1814..1969    -  CDS            lacZα (fragment): LacZα fragment of β-galactosidase; lacZ fragment
   1977..1995    +  promoter       T7 promoter: promoter for bacteriophage T7 RNA polymerase
   2014..2261    -  terminator     CYC1 terminator: S. cerevisiae CYC1; transcription terminator for CYC1
   2276..3007    -  CDS            TagRFP-T: TagRFP-T is a basic (constitutively fluorescent) red fluorescent protein published in 2008, derived from Entacmaea quadricolor. It has low acid sensitivity.
   3008..3071    -  misc_feature   MCS (fragment): pBluescript multiple cloning site
   3071..3420    -  promoter       MET17 promoter: S. cerevisiae MET17; expression is repressed by methionine; MET15; MET25
   3471..3489    -  promoter       T3 promoter: promoter for bacteriophage T3 RNA polymerase
   3534..3550    -  protein_bind   lac operator: The lac repressor binds to the lac operator to inhibit transcription in E. coli. This inhibition can be relieved by adding lactose or isopropyl-β-D-thiogalactopyranoside (IPTG). lac repressor encoded by lacI
   3558..3588    -  promoter       lac promoter: promoter for the E. coli lac operon
   3603..3624    -  protein_bind   CAP binding site: CAP binding activates transcription in the presence of cAMP. E. coli catabolite activator protein
   3637..3729    -  CDS            lacI (fragment): lac repressor; lacI; The lac repressor binds to the lac operator to inhibit transcription in E. coli. This inhibition can be relieved by adding lactose or isopropyl-β-D-thiogalactopyranoside (IPTG).
   3912..4500    -  rep_origin     ori: high-copy-number ColE1/pMB1/pBR322/pUC origin of replication
   4671..5531    -  CDS            AmpR: β-lactamase; bla; confers resistance to ampicillin, carbenicillin, and related antibiotics
   5532..5636    -  promoter       AmpR promoter: bla
   5673..6176    +  misc_feature   CEN/ARS: S. cerevisiae CEN6 centromere fused to an autonomously replicating sequence
   6245..35      +  CDS            rop (fragment) (across the origin): Rop protein, which maintains plasmids at low copy number; rop
