[The description below was written by a language model from this plasmid's Addgene catalogue record and pLannotate feature annotations shown in this document.]
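Description:
pIM35 is a centromeric yeast expression and E. coli shuttle vector built on the pUG35 backbone, in which the original yEGFP reporter has been replaced with yTagRFP-T, a yeast-adapted version of the red fluorescent protein TagRFP-T. In Saccharomyces cerevisiae it is maintained episomally through a CEN6/ARS element, which gives stable, low-copy inheritance. Selection relies on the URA3 marker under its own promoter, which complements uracil auxotrophy and can be counterselected with 5-FOA. In bacteria it is propagated through a ColE1/pUC-type origin with ampicillin resistance (AmpR). An f1 origin, T3 and T7 promoters, and lac/lacZα remnants are carried over from the pBluescript-type scaffold.

The expression cassette consists of the MET17 (MET25) promoter, a fragment of the pBluescript multiple cloning site, the TagRFP-T coding sequence and the CYC1 terminator, all in the same orientation. A gene of interest cloned in frame into the MCS is therefore expressed as a C-terminal fusion to the red fluorescent protein. Transcription is repressed by methionine, so expression can be tuned through the methionine content of the medium. As deposited, the plasmid contains only the tag and no gene of interest. The record indicates it is meant as a cloning module for making episomal red-labelled fusion proteins, in the context of multicolour protein labelling and live-cell imaging in budding yeast. The annotated depositor sequence is 6,245 nt, slightly shorter than the total size of 6,317 bp listed in the catalogue entry; the record does not explain this difference.
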