Addgene plasmid #74644: pIM35
Purpose: Centromeric plasmid to construct episomal C-terminal fusions of genes with yeast-adapted TagRFP-T and URA3 selection marker
Depositing lab: Jiří Hašek. Depositing organization: Institute of Microbiology, Academy of Sciences of the Czech Republic. Publication: New integrative modules for multicolor-protein labeling and live-cell imaging in Saccharomyces cerevisiae. Malcova I, Farkasovsky M, Senohrabkova L, Vasicova P, Hasek J. FEMS Yeast Res. 2016 Mar 17. pii: fow027. 10.1093/femsyr/fow027 PubMed 26994102.
Backbone
  Vector backbone: pUG35
  Backbone manufacturer: U. Gueldener
  Backbone size w/o insert (bp): 6231
  Total vector size (bp): 6317
  Modifications to backbone: Replacement of yEGFP with yTagRFP-T
  Vector type: Yeast Expression
  Selectable markers: URA3
Growth in bacteria
  Bacterial resistance: Ampicillin, 100 μg/mL
  Growth temperature: 37°C
  Growth strain: DH5alpha
  Copy number: Low Copy
Gene/Insert
  Gene/Insert name: yTagRFP-T
Resource information
  A portion of this plasmid was derived from a plasmid made by: M. Whiteway, McGill University, Montreal, Canada
Terms and licenses: Academic/Nonprofit Terms; Industry Terms: Not Available to Industry
How to cite: pIM35 was a gift from Jiří Hašek (Addgene plasmid # 74644 ; http://n2t.net/addgene:74644 ; RRID:Addgene_74644)
