>Addgene plasmid #74644 | pIM35 | addgene partial sequence | sequence record 148789 | pBluescript-SK 5'-tctagaactagtggatc-3'
AGCTTATCGATACCGTCGACATGGTATCTAAGGGTGAAGAATTGATTAAGGAAAACATGCACATGAAGTT
GTATATGGAAGGTACTGTAAATAACCACCATTTTAAGTGTACCTCTGAAGGTGAAGGTAAACCATATGAA
GGTACACAAACCATGAGAATTAAAGTTGTAGAAGGTGGTCCATTGCCTTTTGCCTTCGATATCTTAGCTA
CATCTTTTATGTACGGTTCAAGAACCTTCATCAATCATACTCAAGGTATACCAGATTTCTTTAAGCAATC
ATTCCCTGAAGGTTTCACTTGGGAAAGAGTCACTACATATGAAGACGGTGGTGTTTTGACTGCCACACAA
GATACATCCTTGCAAGACGGTTGTTTAATCTATAACGTTAAGATCAGAGGTGTAAACTTCCCAAGTAACG
GTCCTGTAATGCAAAAGAAAACTTTGGGTTGGGAAGCAAACACCGAAATGTTGTATCCTGCCGATGGTGG
TTTAGAAGGTCGAACTGACATGGCATTGAAATTAGTTGGTGGTGGTCACTTAATTTGCAATTTCAAGACC
ACTTACAGATCTAAAAAGCCAGCTAAAAACTTGAAGATGCCTGGTGTATACTACGTCGATCATAGATTGG
AAAGAATTAAAGAAGCAGACAAGGAAACATATGTTGAACAACACGAAGTCGCTGTTGCAAGATACTGCGA
TTTGCCTTCCAAGTTAGGTCATAAGTTGAACGGTATGGACGAATTGTATAAGTAAAACTGGTCGAGTCAT
GTAATTAGTTATGTCACGCTTACATTCACGCCCTCCCCCCACATCCGCTCTAACCGAAAAGGAAGGAGTT
AGACAACCTGAAGTCTAGGTCCCTATTTATTTTTTTATAGTTATGTTAGTATTAAGAACGTTATTTATAT
TTCAAATTTTTCTTTTTTTTCTGTACAGACGCGTGTACGCATGTAACATTATACTGAAAACCTTGCTTGA
GAAGGTTTTGGGACGCTCGAAGGCTTTAATTTGCGGCCGGTACCCAATTCGCCCTATAG
