>Addgene plasmid #74644 | pIM35 | addgene partial sequence | sequence record 148792 | pRS-marker 5'-cggcatcagagcagattgta-3'
ATTCATCATTTTTTTTTTATTCTTTTTTTTGATTTCGGTTTCCTTGAAATTTTTTTGATTCGGTAATCTC
CGAACAGAAGGAAGAACGAAGGAAGGAGCACAGACTTAGATTGGTATATATACGCATATGTAGTGTTGAA
GAAACATGAAATTGCCCAGTATTCTTAACCCAACTGCACAGAACAAAAACCTGCAGGAAACGAAGATAAA
TCATGTCGAAAGCTACATATAAGGAACGTGCTGCTACTCATCCTAGTCCTGTTGCTGCCAAGCTATTTAA
TATCATGCACGAAAAGCAAACAAACTTGTGTGCTTCATTGGATGTTCGTACCACCAAGGAATTACTGGAG
TTAGTTGAAGCATTAGGTCCCAAAATTTGTTTACTAAAAACACATGTGGATATCTTGACTGATTTTTCCA
TGGAGGGCACAGTTAAGCCGCTAAAGGCATTATCCGCCAAGTACAATTTTTTACTCTTCGAAGACAGAAA
ATTTGCTGACATTGGTAATACAGTCAAATTGCAGTACTCTGCGGGTGTATACAGAATAGCAGAATGGGCA
GACATTACGAATGCACACGGTGTGGTGGGCCCAGGTATTGTTAGCGGTTTGAAGCAGGCGGCAGAAGAAG
TAACAAAGGAACCTAGAGGCCTTTTGATGTTAGCAGAATTGTCATGCAAGGGCTCCCTATCTACTGGAGA
ATATACTAAGGGTACTGTTGACATTGCGAAGAGCGACAAAGATTTTGTTATCGGCTTTATTGCTCAAAGA
GACATGGGTGGAAGAGATGAAGGTTACGATTGGTTGATTATGACACCCGGTGTGGGTTTAGATGACAAGG
GAGACGCATTGGGTCAACAGTATAGAACCGTGGATGATGTGGTCTCTACAGGATCTGACATTATTATTGT
TGGAAGAGGACTATTTGCAAAGGGAAGGGATGCTAAGGTAGAGGGTGAACGTTACAGAAAAGCAGGCTGG
GAAGCATATTTGAGAAGATGCGGCCAGCAAAACTAAAAAACTGTAT
